>Addgene plasmid #20763 | pFA6a-6xGLY-His-tag-kanMX6 | depositor full sequence | sequence record 9655 | Author sequence
ACGCGGCCGCCAGCTGAAGCTTCGTACGCTGCAGGTCGACGGATCCCCGGGTTAATTAACGGGGGAGGCG
GGGGTGGACATCATCACCATCACCACTAGGGCGCGCCACTTCTAAATAAGCGAATTTCTTATGATTTATG
ATTTTTATTATTAAATAAGTTATAAAAAAAATAAGTGTATACAAATTTTAAAGTGACTCTTAGGTTTTAA
AACGAAAATTCTTATTCTTGAGTAACTCTTTCCTGTAGGTCAGGTTGCTTTCTCAGGTATAGTATGAGGT
CGCTCTTATTGACCACACCTCTACCGGCAGATCCGCTAGGGATAACAGGGTAATATAGATCTGTTTAGCT
TGCCTCGTCCCCGCCGGGTCACCCGGCCAGCGACATGGAGGCCCAGAATACCCTCCTTGACAGTCTTGAC
GTGCGCAGCTCAGGGGCATGATGTGACTGTCGCCCGTACATTTAGCCCATACATCCCCATGTATAATCAT
TTGCATCCATACATTTTGATGGCCGCACGGCGCGAAGCAAAAATTACGGCTCCTCGCTGCAGACCTGCGA
GCAGGGAAACGCTCCCCTCACAGACGCGTTGAATTGTCCCCACGCCGCGCCCCTGTAGAGAAATATAAAA
GGTTAGGATTTGCCACTGAGGTTCTTCTTTCATATACTTCCTTTTAAAATCTTGCTAGGATACAGTTCTC
ACATCACATCCGAACATAAACAACCATGGGTAAGGAAAAGACTCACGTTTCGAGGCCGCGATTAAATTCC
AACATGGATGCTGATTTATATGGGTATAAATGGGCTCGCGATAATGTCGGGCAATCAGGTGCGACAATCT
ATCGATTGTATGGGAAGCCCGATGCGCCAGAGTTGTTTCTGAAACATGGCAAAGGTAGCGTTGCCAATGA
TGTTACAGATGAGATGGTCAGACTAAACTGGCTGACGGAATTTATGCCTCTTCCGACCATCAAGCATTTT
ATCCGTACTCCTGATGATGCATGGTTACTCACCACTGCGATCCCCGGCAAAACAGCATTCCAGGTATTAG
AAGAATATCCTGATTCAGGTGAAAATATTGTTGATGCGCTGGCAGTGTTCCTGCGCCGGTTGCATTCGAT
TCCTGTTTGTAATTGTCCTTTTAACAGCGATCGCGTATTTCGTCTCGCTCAGGCGCAATCACGAATGAAT
AACGGTTTGGTTGATGCGAGTGATTTTGATGACGAGCGTAATGGCTGGCCTGTTGAACAAGTCTGGAAAG
AAATGCATAAGCTTTTGCCATTCTCACCGGATTCAGTCGTCACTCATGGTGATTTCTCACTTGATAACCT
TATTTTTGACGAGGGGAAATTAATAGGTTGTATTGATGTTGGACGAGTCGGAATCGCAGACCGATACCAG
GATCTTGCCATCCTATGGAACTGCCTCGGTGAGTTTTCTCCTTCATTACAGAAACGGCTTTTTCAAAAAT
ATGGTATTGATAATCCTGATATGAATAAATTGCAGTTTCATTTGATGCTCGATGAGTTTTTCTAATCAGT
ACTGACAATAAAAAGATTCTTGTTTTCAAGAACTTGTCATTTGTATAGTTTTTTTATATTGTAGTTGTTC
TATTTTAATCAAATGTTAGCGTGATTTATATTTTTTTTCGCCTCGACATCATCTGCCCAGATGCGAAGTT
AAGTGCGCAGAAAGTAATATCATGCGTCAATCGTATGTGAATGCTGGTCGCTATACTGCTGTCGATTCGA
TACTAACGCCGCCATCCAGTTTAAACGAGCTCGAATTCATCGATGATATCAGATCCACTAGTGGCCTATG
CGGCCGCGGATCTGCCGGTCTCCCTATAGTGAGTCGTATTAATTTCGATAAGCCAGGTTAACCTGCATTA
ATGAATCGGCCAACGCGCGGGGAGAGGCGGTTTGCGTATTGGGCGCTCTTCCGCTTCCTCGCTCACTGAC
TCGCTGCGCTCGGTCGTTCGGCTGCGGCGAGCGGTATCAGCTCACTCAAAGGCGGTAATACGGTTATCCA
CAGAATCAGGGGATAACGCAGGAAAGAACATGTGAGCAAAAGGCCAGCAAAAGGCCAGGAACCGTAAAAA
GGCCGCGTTGCTGGCGTTTTTCCATAGGCTCCGCCCCCCTGACGAGCATCACAAAAATCGACGCTCAAGT
CAGAGGTGGCGAAACCCGACAGGACTATAAAGATACCAGGCGTTTCCCCCTGGAAGCTCCCTCGTGCGCT
CTCCTGTTCCGACCCTGCCGCTTACCGGATACCTGTCCGCCTTTCTCCCTTCGGGAAGCGTGGCGCTTTC
TCAATGCTCACGCTGTAGGTATCTCAGTTCGGTGTAGGTCGTTCGCTCCAAGCTGGGCTGTGTGCACGAA
CCCCCCGTTCAGCCCGACCGCTGCGCCTTATCCGGTAACTATCGTCTTGAGTCCAACCCGGTAAGACACG
ACTTATCGCCACTGGCAGCAGCCACTGGTAACAGGATTAGCAGAGCGAGGTATGTAGGCGGTGCTACAGA
GTTCTTGAAGTGGTGGCCTAACTACGGCTACACTAGAAGGACAGTATTTGGTATCTGCGCTCTGCTGAAG
CCAGTTACCTTCGGAAAAAGAGTTGGTAGCTCTTGATCCGGCAAACAAACCACCGCTGGTAGCGGTGGTT
TTTTTGTTTGCAAGCAGCAGATTACGCGCAGAAAAAAAGGATCTCAAGAAGATCCTTTGATCTTTTCTAC
GGGGTCTGACGCTCAGTGGAACGAAAACTCACGTTAAGGGATTTTGGTCATGAGATTATCAAAAAGGATC
TTCACCTAGATCCTTTTAAATTAAAAATGAAGTTTTAAATCAATCTAAAGTATATATGAGTAAACTTGGT
CTGACAGTTACCAATGCTTAATCAGTGAGGCACCTATCTCAGCGATCTGTCTATTTCGTTCATCCATAGT
TGCCTGACTCCCCGTCGTGTAGATAACTACGATACGGGAGGGCTTACCATCTGGCCCCAGTGCTGCAATG
ATACCGCGAGACCCACGCTCACCGGCTCCAGATTTATCAGCAATAAACCAGCCAGCCGGAAGGGCCGAGC
GCAGAAGTGGTCCTGCAACTTTATCCGCCTCCATCCAGTCTATTAATTGTTGCCGGGAAGCTAGAGTAAG
TAGTTCGCCAGTTAATAGTTTGCGCAACGTTGTTGCCATTGCTACAGGCATCGTGGTGTCACGCTCGTCG
TTTGGTATGGCTTCATTCAGCTCCGGTTCCCAACGATCAAGGCGAGTTACATGATCCCCCATGTTGTGCA
AAAAAGCGGTTAGCTCCTTCGGTCCTCCGATCGTTGTCAGAAGTAAGTTGGCCGCAGTGTTATCACTCAT
GGTTATGGCAGCACTGCATAATTCTCTTACTGTCATGCCATCCGTAAGATGCTTTTCTGTGACTGGTGAG
TACTCAACCAAGTCATTCTGAGAATAGTGTATGCGGCGACCGAGTTGCTCTTGCCCGGCGTCAATACGGG
ATAATACCGCGCCACATAGCAGAACTTTAAAAGTGCTCATCATTGGAAAACGTTCTTCGGGGCGAAAACT
CTCAAGGATCTTACCGCTGTTGAGATCCAGTTCGATGTAACCCACTCGTGCACCCAACTGATCTTCAGCA
TCTTTTACTTTCACCAGCGTTTCTGGGTGAGCAAAAACAGGAAGGCAAAATGCCGCAAAAAAGGGAATAA
GGGCGACACGGAAATGTTGAATACTCATACTCTTCCTTTTTCAATATTATTGAAGCATTTATCAGGGTTA
TTGTCTCATGAGCGGATACATATTTGAATGTATTTAGAAAAATAAACAAATAGGGGTTCCGCGCACATTT
CCCCGAAAAGTGCCACCTGACGTCTAAGAAACCATTATTATCATGACATTAACCTATAAAAATAGGCGTA
TCACGAGGCCCTTTCGTCTCGCGCGTTTCGGTGATGACGGTGAAAACCTCTGACACATGCAGCTCCCGGA
GACGGTCACAGCTTGTCTGTAAGCGGATGCCGGGAGCAGACAAGCCCGTCAGGGCGCGTCAGCGGGTGTT
GGCGGGTGTCGGGGCTGGCTTAACTATGCGGCATCAGAGCAGATTGTACTGAGAGTGCACCATATGGACA
TATTGTCGTTAGAACGCGGCTACAATTAATACATAACCTTATGTATCATACACATACGATTTAGGTGACA
CTATAGA
Features (pLannotate 1.2.2; 10 found; start..end, strand, type, name):
    120..307     +  terminator     ADH1 terminator: S. cerevisiae ADH1; transcription terminator for the S. cerevisiae alcohol dehydrogenase 1 (ADH1) gene
    382..1738    +  gene           kanMX: yeast selectable marker conferring kanamycin resistance (Wach et al., 1994)
   1843..1861    -  promoter       T7 promoter: promoter for bacteriophage T7 RNA polymerase
   1883..1936    -  CDS            lacI (fragment): lac repressor; lacI; The lac repressor binds to the lac operator to inhibit transcription in E. coli. This inhibition can be relieved by adding lactose or isopropyl-β-D-thiogalactopyranoside (IPTG).
   2119..2707    -  rep_origin     ori: high-copy-number ColE1/pMB1/pBR322/pUC origin of replication
   2878..3738    -  CDS            AmpR: β-lactamase; bla; confers resistance to ampicillin, carbenicillin, and related antibiotics
   3739..3843    -  promoter       AmpR promoter: bla
   3938..3973    +  CDS            rop (fragment): Rop protein, which maintains plasmids at low copy number; rop
   4075..4126    +  misc_feature   bom (fragment): basis of mobility region from pBR322
   4189..4207    +  promoter       SP6 promoter: promoter for bacteriophage SP6 RNA polymerase
