[The description below was written by a language model from this plasmid's Addgene catalogue record and pLannotate feature annotations shown in this document.]
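Description:
pFA6a-6xGLY-His-tag-kanMX6 is a template plasmid from the pFA6a family, used for PCR-based C-terminal tagging of chromosomal genes in Saccharomyces cerevisiae. It is catalogued as an empty backbone: it carries no gene of interest and does not itself serve as an expression vector in yeast. The feature table shows no yeast replication origin or centromere, which fits a plasmid maintained only in E. coli. There it is propagated through a high-copy ColE1/pUC-type origin and selected with ampicillin via the β-lactamase gene and its native promoter. The short lacI, rop and bom fragments are annotated remnants of the cloning backbone and have no evident functional role.

The working part of the plasmid is a tagging module lying between the SP6 and T7 promoter sites, which the record lists as sequencing primer positions. As the name indicates, the module encodes a six-glycine linker followed by a histidine tag. This short segment was not picked up by the automated annotation, and the number of histidines is not stated. The tag presumably lies in the unannotated region upstream of the ADH1 terminator, which would end transcription of the tagged gene. Next comes the kanMX cassette, which confers G418 resistance in yeast. PacI and PmeI are listed as the cloning sites used to build the module.

In typical use, the linker-tag-terminator-marker unit is amplified with primers carrying homology to the 3′ end of a target open reading frame and to its downstream region. The product integrates by homologous recombination, and G418-resistant transformants express the protein from its native locus. The flexible glycine spacer separates the His tag from the protein, and the tag can then be used for detection or metal-affinity purification.
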