Addgene plasmid #20763: pFA6a-6xGLY-His-tag-kanMX6
Purpose: (Empty Backbone)
Depositing lab: Mark Hochstrasser. Depositing organization: Yale University. Publication: Small epitope-linker modules for PCR-based C-terminal tagging in Saccharomyces cerevisiae. Funakoshi M, Hochstrasser M. Yeast. 2009 Feb 25. 26(3):185-192. 10.1002/yea.1658 PubMed 19243080.
Backbone
  Vector backbone: pFA6a
  Backbone size (bp): 2513
  Vector type: Yeast Expression ; PCR-based C-terminal tagging
  Selectable markers: G418
Growth in bacteria
  Bacterial resistance: Ampicillin, 100 μg/mL
  Growth temperature: 37°C
  Growth strain: DH5alpha
  Copy number: Unknown
Gene/Insert
  Gene/Insert name: None
  Cloning method: Restriction Enzyme; 5′ cloning site PacI (unknown if destroyed); 3′ cloning site PmeI (unknown if destroyed)
  Sequencing primers: 5′ SP6; 3′ T7
Terms and licenses: Academic/Nonprofit Terms; Industry Terms: Not Available to Industry
How to cite: pFA6a-6xGLY-His-tag-kanMX6 was a gift from Mark Hochstrasser (Addgene plasmid # 20763 ; http://n2t.net/addgene:20763 ; RRID:Addgene_20763)
