>Addgene plasmid #20763 | pFA6a-6xGLY-His-tag-kanMX6 | addgene partial sequence | sequence record 112871 | SP6 5'-ATTTAGGTGACACTATAG-3'
GCTGCAGGTCGACGGATCCCCGGGTTAATTAACGGGGGAGGCGGGGGTGGACATCATCACCATCACCACT
AGGGCGCGCCACTTCTAAATAAGCGAATTTCTTATGATTTATGATTTTTATTATTAAATAAGTTATAAAA
AAAATAAGTGTATACAAATTTTAAAGTGACTCTTAGGTTTTAAAACGAAAATTCTTATTCTTGAGTAACT
CTTTCCTGTAGGTCAGGTTGCTTTCTCAGGTATAGTATGAGGTCGCTCTTATTGACCACACCTCTACCGG
CAGATCCGCTAGGGATAACAGGGTAATATAGATCTGTTTAGCTTGCCTCGTCCCCGCCGGGTCACCCGGC
CAGCGACATGGAGGCCCAGAATACCCTCCTTGACAGTCTTGACGTGCGCAGCTCAGGGGCATGATGTGAC
TGTCGCCCGTACATTTAGCCCATACATCCCCATGTATAATCATTTGCATCCATACATTTTGATGGCCGCA
CGGCGCGAAGCAAAAATTACGGCTCCTCGCTGCAGACCTGCGAGCAGGGAAACGCTCCCCTCACAGACGC
GTTGAATTGTCCCCACGCCGCGCCCCTGTAGAGAAATATAAAAGGTTAGGATTTGCCACTGAGGTTCTTC
TTTCATATACTTCCTTTTAAAATCTTGCTAGGATACAGTTCTCACATCACATCCGAACATAAACAACCAT
GGGTAAGGAAAAGACTCACGTTTCGAGGCCGCGATTAAATTCCAACATGGATGCTGATTTATATGGGTAT
AAATGGGCTCGCGATAATGTCGGGCAATCAGGTGCGACAATCTATCGATTGTATGGGAAGCCCGATGCGC
CAGAGTTGTTTCTGAAACATGGCAAAGGTAGCGTT
