>Addgene plasmid #20763 | pFA6a-6xGLY-His-tag-kanMX6 | addgene partial sequence | sequence record 112872 | T7 5'-TAATACGACTCACTATAGGG-3'
CACTAGTGGATCTGATATCATCGATGAATTCGAGCTCGTTTAAACTGGATGGCGGCGTTAGTATCGAATC
GACAGCAGTATAGCGACCAGCATTCACATACGATTGACGCATGATATTACTTTCTGCGCACTTAACTTCG
CATCTGGGCAGATGATGTCGAGGCGAAAAAAAATATAAATCACGCTAACATTTGATTAAAATAGAACAAC
TACAATATAAAAAAACTATACAAATGACAAGTTCTTGAAAACAAGAATCTTTTTATTGTCAGTACTGATT
AGAAAAACTCATCGAGCATCAAATGAAACTGCAATTTATTCATATCAGGATTATCAATACCATATTTTTG
AAAAAGCCGTTTCTGTAATGAAGGAGAAAACTCACCGAGGCAGTTCCATAGGATGGCAAGATCCTGGTAT
CGGTCTGCGATTCCGACTCGTCCAACATCAATACAACCTATTAATTTCCCCTCGTCAAAAATAAGGTTAT
CAAGTGAGAAATCACCATGAGTGACGACTGAATCCGGTGAGAATGGCAAAAGCTTATGCATTTCTTTCCA
GACTTGTTCAACAGGCCAGCCATTACGCTCGTCATCAAAATCACTCGCATCAACCAAACCGTTATTCATT
CGTGATTGCGCCTGAGCGAGACGAAATACGCGATCGCTGTTAAAAGGACAATTACAAACAGGAATCGAAT
GCAACCGGCGCAGGAACACTGCCAGCGCATCAACAATATTTTCACCTGAATCAGGATATTCTTCTAATAC
CTGGAATGCTGTTTTGCCGGGGATCGCAGTGGTGAGTAACCATGCATCATCAGGAGTACGGATAAAATGC
TTGATGGTCGGAAGAGGCATAAATTCCGTCAGC
